Addgene plasmid #146896: pAc5.1B-lambdaN-HA-DmCup_1-417-4Ala-mut_M
Purpose: Insect Expression of DmCup_1-417-4Ala-mut
Depositing lab: Elisa Izaurralde. Depositing organization: Max Planck Institute for Developmental Biology. Publication: CUP promotes deadenylation and inhibits decapping of mRNA targets. Igreja C, Izaurralde E. Genes Dev. 2011 Sep 15;25(18):1955-67. doi: 10.1101/gad.17136311. PubMed 21937713.
Backbone
  Vector backbone: Unknown
  Vector type: Insect Expression
Growth in bacteria
  Bacterial resistance: Ampicillin, 100 μg/mL
  Growth temperature: 37°C
  Growth strain: DH5alpha
  Copy number: Low Copy
Gene/Insert
  Gene/Insert name: DmCup_1-417-4Ala-mut
  Species: D. melanogaster (fly)
  Entrez Gene: cup (a.k.a. Dmel_CG11181, CG11181, CUP, Cup, DmCup, Dmel\CG11181, fs(1)cup, fs(2)cup, i239)
  Cloning method: Unknown
Terms and licenses: Academic/Nonprofit Terms; Industry Terms: Not Available to Industry
Depositor comments: Sequence according to the sequence given by NCBI: AF004917.1 Plasmids from this collection were made available to the research community and donated after the lab closed. Please note that the sequence provided by the depositing laboratory may be theoretical/predicted or based on Sanger sequencing results. There may be discrepancies between sequencing results obtained by Addgene and the depositor sequence. If an Addgene verified sequence is not available, please contact before placing your order to request that our lab fully sequence the plasmid.
How to cite: pAc5.1B-lambdaN-HA-DmCup_1-417-4Ala-mut_M was a gift from Elisa Izaurralde (Addgene plasmid # 146896 ; http://n2t.net/addgene:146896 ; RRID:Addgene_146896)
