[The description below was written by a language model from this plasmid's Addgene catalogue record and pLannotate feature annotations shown in this document.]
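Description:
pAc5.1B-lambdaN-HA-DmCup_1-417-4Ala-mut_M is a 6.7 kb insect expression plasmid. The catalogue lists the backbone as unknown, but the name and the annotated parts point to a pAc5.1-type vector. In bacteria it replicates from a ColE1/pUC-family origin and is selected with ampicillin through a bla (AmpR) cassette under its own promoter. The origin is annotated as a high-copy type, whereas the repository entry records the plasmid as low copy. A short tetracycline-resistance fragment and a small piece of SV40 large T antigen are also annotated; these appear to be non-functional backbone remnants.

Expression is driven by the constitutive Drosophila melanogaster actin 5C (Ac5) promoter and terminated by an SV40 polyadenylation signal. The open reading frame begins with a short fragment of the bacteriophage lambda N protein, followed by an HA epitope tag. The HA feature is annotated as a partial match to a 3xHA element whose length fits a single copy. Next comes a fragment of Drosophila Cup covering residues 1–417, carrying a "4Ala" mutation whose positions the record does not specify. A vector-derived V5 tag lies downstream of the insert, but the record does not show whether it is in frame or preceded by a stop codon.

The lambda N peptide is commonly used to tether a fusion protein to reporter mRNAs carrying BoxB hairpins, and HA allows detection of the fusion. Together with the associated study on Cup-mediated deadenylation and inhibition of decapping, this suggests use in tethering assays in Drosophila cultured cells to test how the alanine substitutions affect the activity of the Cup N-terminal region. The record itself states only insect expression as the purpose.
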