Features (pLannotate 1.2.2; 11 found; start..end, strand, type, name):
     56..2568    +  promoter       Ac5 promoter: Drosophila melanogaster actin 5C promoter
   2588..2653    +  CDS            N (fragment): REGN_LAMBD - Experimental evidence at protein level: Swiss-Prot protein existence level 1. Plays a role as a transcriptional antitermination factor that allows the virus to initiate its lytic phase. Activates expression of the delayed viral early genes by modifying host RNA polymerase (RNAP) into a form that is resistant to termination signals. This antitermination function requires the host NusA protein which serves to stabilize the interaction between antitermination protein N and host RNA polymerase. From Escherichia phage lambda (Bacteriophage lambda).
   2678..2704    +  CDS            3xHA (fragment): three tandem HA epitope tags
   2777..3982    +  CDS            cup (fragment): CUP_DROME - Also known as fs(2)cup. Experimental evidence at protein level: Swiss-Prot protein existence level 1. Adapter protein that plays a central role in localization of transcripts in the oocyte and in young embryos (PubMed:9118812). Maintains RNA targets in a repressed state by promoting their deadenylation and protects deadenylated mRNAs from further degradation (PubMed:21937713). Binds to and recruits eIF-4E to the 3'-UTR of some mRNA targets which prevents interaction between eIF4E1 and eIF4G (PubMed:14685270, PubMed:15465908, PubMed:21081899). This may contribute to translational re
   4022..4063    +  CDS            V5 tag: epitope tag from simian virus 5
   4163..4297    -  polyA_signal   SV40 poly(A) signal: SV40 polyadenylation signal
   4320..4404    -  CDS            large T antigen (fragment): large T antigen from SV40 (simian virus 40)
   4405..4875    +  CDS            TcR (fragment): tetracycline efflux protein; tet; confers resistance to tetracycline
   4919..5507    -  rep_origin     ori: high-copy-number ColE1/pMB1/pBR322/pUC origin of replication
   5678..6538    -  CDS            AmpR: β-lactamase; bla; confers resistance to ampicillin, carbenicillin, and related antibiotics
   6539..6643    -  promoter       AmpR promoter: bla
>Addgene plasmid #146896 | pAc5.1B-lambdaN-HA-DmCup_1-417-4Ala-mut_M | depositor full sequence | sequence record 289343 | Full Sequence
CTTCAAGGAATTAATTCTATATTCTAAAAACACAAATGATACTTCTAAAAAAAATCATGAATGGCATCAA
CTCTGAATCAAATCTTTGCAGATGCACCTACTTCTCATTTCCACTGTCACATCATTTTTCCAGATCTCGC
TGCCTGTTATGTGGCCCACAAACCAAGACACGTTTTATGGCCATTAAAGCTGGCTGATCGTCGCCAAACA
CCAAATACATATCAATATGTACATTCGAGAAAGAAGCGATCAAAGAAGCGTCTTCGGGCGAGTAGGAGAA
TGCGGAGGAGAAGGAGAACGAGCTGATCTAGTATCTCTCCACAATCCAATGCCAACTGACCAACTGGCCA
TATTCGGAGCAATTTGAAGCCAATTTCCATCGCCTGGCGATCGCTCCATTCTTGGCTATATGTTTTTCAC
CGTTCCCGGGGCCATTTTCAAAGACTCGTCGGTAAGATAAGATTGTGTCACTCGCTGTCTCTCTTCATTT
GTCGAAGAATGCTGAGGAATTTCGCGATGACGTCGGCGAGTATTTTGAAGAATGAGAATAATTTGTATTT
ATACGAAAATCAGTTAGTGGAATTTTCTACAAAAACATGTTATCTATAGATAATTTTGTTGCAAAATATG
TTGACTATGACAAAGATTGTATGTATATACCTTTAATGTATTCTCATTTTCTTATGTATTTATAATGGCA
ATGATGATACTGATGATATTTTAAGATGATGCCAGACCACAGGCTGATTTCTGCGTCTTTTGCCGAACGC
AGTGCATGTGCGGTTGTTGTTTTTTGGAATAGTTTCAATTTTCGGACTGTCCGCTTTGATTTCAGTTTCT
TGGCTTATTCAAAAAGCAAAGTAAAGCCAAAAAAGCGAGATGGCAATACCAAATGCGGCAAAACGGTAGT
GGAAGGAAAGGGGTGCGGGGCAGCGGAAGGAAGGGTGGGGCGGGGCGTGGCGGGGTCTGTGGCTGGGCGC
GACGTCACCGACGTTGGAGCCACTCCTTTGACCATGTGTGCGTGTGTGTATTATTCGTGTCTCGCCACTC
GCCGGTTGTTTTTTTCTTTTTATCTCGCTCTCTCTAGCGCCATCTCGTACGCATGCTCAACGCACCGCAT
GTTGCCGTGTCCTTTATGCGTCATTTTGGCTCGAAATAGGCAATTATTTAAACAAAGATTAGTCAACGAA
AACGCTAAAATAAATAAGTCTACAATATGGTTACTTATTGCCATGTGTGTGCAGCCAACGATAGCAACAA
AAGCAACAACACAGTGGCTTTCCCTCTTTCACTTTTTGTTTGCAAGCGCGTGCGAGCAAGACGGCACGAC
CGGCAAACGCAATTACGCTGACAAAGAGCAGACGAAGTTTTGGCCGAAAAACATCAAGGCGCCTGATACG
AATGCATTTGCAATAACAATTGCGATATTTAATATTGTTTATGAAGCTGTTTGACTTCAAAACACACAAA
AAAAAAAATAAAACAAATTATTTGAAAGAGAATTAGGAATCGGACAGCTTATCGTTACGGGCTAACAGCA
CACCGAGACGAAATAGCTTACCTGACGTCACAGCCTCTGGAAGAACTGCCGCCAAGCAGAGAGAGAGAGA
AAAAGAGGGAGAGCAGCTTAGACCGCATGTGCTTGTGTGTGAGGCGTCTCTCTCTTCGTCTCCTGTTTGC
GCAAACGCATAGACTGCACTGAGAAAATCGATTACCTATTTTTTATGAATGAATATTTGCACTATTACTA
TTCAAAACTATTAAGATAGCAATCACATTCAATAGCCAAATACTATACCACCTGAGCGATGCAACGAAAT
GATCAATTTGAGCAAAAATGCTGCATATTTAGGACGGCATCATTATAGAAATGCTTCTTGCTGTGTACTT
TTCTCTCGTCTGGCAGCTGTTTCGCCGTTATTGTTAAAACCGGCTTAAGTTAGGTGTGTTTTCTACGACT
AGTGATGCCCCTACTAGAAGATGTGTGTTGCACAAATGTCCCTGAATAACCAATTTGAAGTGCAGATAGC
AGTAAACGTAAGCTAATATGAATATTATTTAACTGTAATGTTTTAATATCGCTGGACATTACTAATAAAC
CCACTATAAACACATGTACATATGTATGTTTTGGCATACAATGAGTAGTTGGGGAAAAAATGTGTAAAAG
CACCGTGACCATCACAGCATAAAGATAACCAGCTGAAGTATCGAATATGAGTAACCCCCAAATTGAATCA
CATGCCGCAACTGATAGGACCCATGGAAGTACACTCTTCATGGCGATATACAAGACACACACAAGCACGA
ACACCCAGTTGCGGAGGAAATTCTCCGTAAATGAAAACCCAATCGGCGAACAATTCATACCCATATATGG
TAAAAGTTTTGAACGCGACTTGAGAGCGGAGAGCATTGCGGCTGATAAGGTTTTAGCGCTAAGCGGGCTT
TATAAAACGGGCTGCGGGACCAGTTTTCATATCACTACCGTTTGAGTTCTTGTGCTGTGTGGATACTCCT
CCCGACACAAAGCCGCTCCATCAGCCAGCAGTCGTCTAATCCAGAGACCCCGGATCGGGGTACCAACATG
GACGCACAAACACGACGACGTGAGCGTCGCGCTGAGAAACAAGCTCAATGGAAAGCTGCAAACGGTGGAT
CTCCTCCACATATGGCTTACCCATACGATGTTCCAGATTACGCTCCTCCAAGCTTGAATTCTGCAGATAT
CATGGACCCTATGAAAGAGGAGGCGATCGAATTGAATGGCCATGCTATGCAAATGGCCGAAGCTGAGCAA
GAAAATGGCGCTGGCGCCCTGAAAATTGCCACCAATGCGGGTGCAACCGATCGTCCAGCGCATCAGCAGC
TTCCGCTGCCAGTCGAAGATCAGCAGGATGAGGTGCTGACCCCCGCTGAGAAGGGCAAGTTCGAGTACCC
GCCCCCTCCACCGCCACCAACTCCAGTCCAGGCTCCGCTAGCCACCAAGGCCACCGCTCTGAATGCCAGT
CAAGAGCATGACGACGACGAGGCCAACTCCGAGAAGTGGGAGGATCCGTGCGCTCCGCCCCCGCCTCCTC
CGCTGCCGACTAGCGCTTTCCTGGCCACCGGACTGGGCTACCTCAAGCTGCCCGCCTTCAAGCTGAAGGA
CGCACTGGAGAAGGCCATCACCAAGTTGGAGGCCAACAAGCGGACGCTAAAGGCCAGCCCTGAGTCTTCT
CGTTCCATCAAAAACAAGAATGTGGTGGCCCTGGAGATGTTACCCAGGCGCTCAAACCCAGAAACGATCG
GCGATGGATCCATGTTGGCATCCACATCCACGGCTGTTATGCTGCAGACCAAAAAGCCCGCCGTTATTGT
GGAGATGGAGAGGCGTTGTAAGATCATCAATTTACTGGCCAAACAGAATCAAATCCTCGAATCCATTTCG
GGGGAGGCCATTCCGATGCATGGACCCTCGAAGCATCTGCACGAGGACGAGGGTCTGACCCTGCAAGTTC
TCTCGGCCCGAGCATCCACACCGTACACACAGCCCTCCAGCATGTTGTCCTGCACGGCCGTTAGTTGTGA
CCTGGAGCACGATTCGCCGCGGAAGCAAGTGGCCAGCAAGGAGGCCGTGCCGGAGCAGCAGTCTAGTCAG
GTGCAGCAAAAGCGTCCACCCAGCACAGGCATTCACAAGCCAGGAAGTCTGCGAGCACCCAAGGCTGTTC
GTCCTACTACTGCTCCGGTGGTCAGCAGCAAGCCGGTCAAGAGCGCTACCCGCTCCCGCGCGATGGACAT
TCGCAACGGGATGTTCAATGCCCTGATGCACAGGTCCAAGGAGAGCTTTGTGATGCCTCGCATCGCCACC
TGCGACGACATTGAGGCGGAGGGAAGGGCTCGCCGCATGAATATTTGGCGCACCTCGGACGGCACAAGAT
TCCGGACCCGCTCCACCACAGCTAACTTAAACATGAACAACAACAACAACAATGAGTGCATGTGAGGCGG
CCGCTCGAGTCTAGAGGGCCCGCGGTTCGAAGGTAAGCCTATCCCTAACCCTCTCCTCGGTCTCGATTCT
ACGCGTACCGGTCATCATCACCATCACCATTGAGTTTAAACCCGCTGATCAGCCTCGACTGTGCCTTCTA
AGGCCTGAGCTCGCTGATCAGCCTCGATCGAGGATCCAGACATGATAAGATACATTGATGAGTTTGGACA
AACCACAACTAGAATGCAGTGAAAAAAATGCTTTATTTGTGAAATTTGTGATGCTATTGCTTTATTTGTA
ACCATTATAAGCTGCAATAAACAAGTTAACAACAACAATTGCATTCATTTTATGTTTCAGGTTCAGGGGG
AGGTGTGGGAGGTTTTTTAAAGCAAGTAAAACCTCTACAAATGTGGTATGGCTGATTATGATCAGTCGAC
CGATGCCCTTGAGAGCCTTCAACCCAGTCAGCTCCTTCCGGTGGGCGCGGGGCATGACTATCGTCGCCGC
ACTTATGACTGTCTTCTTTATCATGCAACTCGTAGGACAGGTGCCGGCAGCGCTCTGGGTCATTTTCGGC
GAGGACCGCTTTCGCTGGAGCGCGACGATGATCGGCCTGTCGCTTGCGGTATTCGGAATCTTGCACGCCC
TCGCTCAAGCCTTCGTCACTGGTCCCGCCACCAAACGTTTCGGCGAGAAGCAGGCCATTATCGCCGGCAT
GGCGGCCGACGCGCTGGGCTACGTCTTGCTGGCGTTCGCGACGCGAGGCTGGATGGCCTTCCCCATTATG
ATTCTTCTCGCTTCCGGCGGCATCGGGATGCCCGCGTTGCAGGCCATGCTGTCCAGGCAGGTAGATGACG
ACCATCAGGGACAGCTTCAAGGATCGCTCGCGGCTCTTACCAGCCAGCAAAAGGCCAGGAACCGTAAAAA
GGCCGCGTTGCTGGCGTTTTTCCATAGGCTCCGCCCCCCTGACGAGCATCACAAAAATCGACGCTCAAGT
CAGAGGTGGCGAAACCCGACAGGACTATAAAGATACCAGGCGTTTCCCCCTGGAAGCTCCCTCGTGCGCT
CTCCTGTTCCGACCCTGCCGCTTACCGGATACCTGTCCGCCTTTCTCCCTTCGGGAAGCGTGGCGCTTTC
TCAATGCTCACGCTGTAGGTATCTCAGTTCGGTGTAGGTCGTTCGCTCCAAGCTGGGCTGTGTGCACGAA
CCCCCCGTTCAGCCCGACCGCTGCGCCTTATCCGGTAACTATCGTCTTGAGTCCAACCCGGTAAGACACG
ACTTATCGCCACTGGCAGCAGCCACTGGTAACAGGATTAGCAGAGCGAGGTATGTAGGCGGTGCTACAGA
GTTCTTGAAGTGGTGGCCTAACTACGGCTACACTAGAAGGACAGTATTTGGTATCTGCGCTCTGCTGAAG
CCAGTTACCTTCGGAAAAAGAGTTGGTAGCTCTTGATCCGGCAAACAAACCACCGCTGGTAGCGGTGGTT
TTTTTGTTTGCAAGCAGCAGATTACGCGCAGAAAAAAAGGATCTCAAGAAGATCCTTTGATCTTTTCTAC
GGGGTCTGACGCTCAGTGGAACGAAAACTCACGTTAAGGGATTTTGGTCATGAGATTATCAAAAAGGATC
TTCACCTAGATCCTTTTAAATTAAAAATGAAGTTTTAAATCAATCTAAAGTATATATGAGTAAACTTGGT
CTGACAGTTACCAATGCTTAATCAGTGAGGCACCTATCTCAGCGATCTGTCTATTTCGTTCATCCATAGT
TGCCTGACTCCCCGTCGTGTAGATAACTACGATACGGGAGGGCTTACCATCTGGCCCCAGTGCTGCAATG
ATACCGCGAGACCCACGCTCACCGGCTCCAGATTTATCAGCAATAAACCAGCCAGCCGGAAGGGCCGAGC
GCAGAAGTGGTCCTGCAACTTTATCCGCCTCCATCCAGTCTATTAATTGTTGCCGGGAAGCTAGAGTAAG
TAGTTCGCCAGTTAATAGTTTGCGCAACGTTGTTGCCATTGCTGCAGGCATCGTGGTGTCACGCTCGTCG
TTTGGTATGGCTTCATTCAGCTCCGGTTCCCAACGATCAAGGCGAGTTACATGATCCCCCATGTTGTGCA
AAAAAGCGGTTAGCTCCTTCGGTCCTCCGATCGTTGTCAGAAGTAAGTTGGCCGCAGTGTTATCACTCAT
GGTTATGGCAGCACTGCATAATTCTCTTACTGTCATGCCATCCGTAAGATGCTTTTCTGTGACTGGTGAG
TACTCAACCAAGTCATTCTGAGAATAGTGTATGCGGCGACCGAGTTGCTCTTGCCCGGCGTCAACACGGG
ATAATACCGCGCCACATAGCAGAACTTTAAAAGTGCTCATCATTGGAAAACGTTCTTCGGGGCGAAAACT
CTCAAGGATCTTACCGCTGTTGAGATCCAGTTCGATGTAACCCACTCGTGCACCCAACTGATCTTCAGCA
TCTTTTACTTTCACCAGCGTTTCTGGGTGAGCAAAAACAGGAAGGCAAAATGCCGCAAAAAAGGGAATAA
GGGCGACACGGAAATGTTGAATACTCATACTCTTCCTTTTTCAATATTATTGAAGCATTTATCAGGGTTA
TTGTCTCATGAGCGGATACATATTTGAATGTATTTAGAAAAATAAACAAATAGGGGTTCCGCGCACATTT
CCCCGAAAAGTGCCACCTGACGTCTAAGAAACCATTATTATCATGACATTAACCTATAAAAATAGGCGTA
TCACGAGGCCCTTTCGT
